>Addgene plasmid #112967 | UASp-deltaN cycB | addgene full sequence | sequence record 217588 | Addgene NGS Result
AATTGGCCGCTCTAGCCCCCCCTCGAATGTTCTCTCTCTTCTCTTCTCTCTCTCTTTCTCGAATGTTCTC
TCTCTTCTCTTCTCTCTCTCTTTCTCGAGGTCATCAAGCTTAGGCCTCCAAGGCGGAGTACTGTCCTCCG
GGCTGGCGGAGTACTGTCCTCCGGCAAGGCGGAGTACTGTCCTCCGGGCTGGCGGAGTACTGTCCTCCGG
CAAGGCGGAGTACTGTCCTCCGGGCTGGCGGAGTACTGTCCTCCGGCAAGGCGGAGTACTGTCCTCCGGG
CTGGCGGAGTACTGTCCTCCGGCAAGGCGGAGTACTGTCCTCCGGGCTGGCGGAGTACTGTCCTCCGGCA
AGGCGGAGTACTGTCCTCCGGGCTGGCGGAGTACTGTCCTCCGGCAAGGGTCGAGTCGATAGCCGAAGCT
TACCGAAGTATACACTTAAATTCAGTGCACGTTTGCTTGTTGAGAGGAAAGGTTGTGTGCGGACGAATTT
TTTTTTGAAAACCGGTGATAGAGCCTGAACCAGAAAAGATAAAAGAAGGCTATACCAGTGGGAGTACACA
AACAGAGTAAGTTTGAATAGTAAAAAAAATCATTTATGTAAACAATAACGTGACTGTGCGTTAGGTCCTG
TTCATTGGTACCGGGCCCCCCCTCGAGGTCGACGGTATCGATAAGCTTGCTTGTTCTTTTTGCAGAAGCT
CAGAATAAACGCTCAACTTTGGCAGATCACCATGGGCATAAGTCGTCCCATCGCAGCGAAGGATGCGGCA
CAGAAAGACTCCAAGGATCTCAAGCTCACAGACGCCCTGCGCAATGCCAAAGCTCGGGTGGACAGCCACT
GGAAGAAACAGCCACTGGGCAGCACCAATGGCAATGGCAATGGCGCCGTTCCGCCCAAGGTCAACGAGGG
GGGCGTGTCGGCGTTTTTGCGTTCGAATTCGGTGCGCAATCGCGTTCCGACCAAGACCACTGTAGAACCC
ACTAAAGTTACAGTCAAGTCCAGTTCTTCCGAGAACGTGAACGAGCCCACCTTGAAGCGCGAGGACAGCA
ATCTGTCGAAGAAGTCGCTGACCAAACTGCGTGCCGCTTTGGCCAAACCCGTGATGGGAGTTTCAGGAAT
TCGACGGGAACCAGTAGCTGTTTCCCGCAAAGAGGCAGAGACCAAGAAGGAACTGCCAGAAACCAAGAAG
GACTCACTGGAAGTGAAAAAGGATGCGACCAGGATGCCCCTTATTAGGGGCAACAGTGCAGTCACTACGA
CCACATCTACGATGCCCACCACCATGTCCCTTTCCAGCAAGCGCTTGGCTGGAATCGAGGACATTGATGC
CAATGACAAGGAGAACCTGGTACTGGTCTCCGAATATGTAAACGACATCTACGACTACTTGTATCAGGTG
GAGCTGGAGCAGCCCATTCACAAGGATCACCTGGCCGGACAGAAGGAGGTGTCCCACAAGATGCGAGCCG
TGCTGATCGATTGGATCAACGAAGTCCACCTGCAGTTCCATCTGGCTGCAGAGACCTTCCAGCTGGCGGT
GGCTATCATTGATCGCTACCTGCAGGTGGTCAAGGACACCAAACGCACGTACTTGCAATTGGTGGGAGTG
ACAGCACTCTTCATAGCCACCAAGTACGAGGAGCTGTTCCCGCCGGCAATCGGAGATTTCGTCTTCATCA
CGGACGACACCTACACTGCCCGGCAGATCCGACAGATGGAGCTGCAAATCTTCAAGGCCATCGACTGTAA
TCTGTCGCGTCCGCTGCCGATTCACTTCCTTCGACGCTACTCGAAGGCTGCTGGCGCCGAGGACGAGCAC
CATACGATGTCCAAGTACTTCATCGAGTTAGCTTCCGTGGACTACGAAATGGCCACTTACAGGCCATCGG
AGATTGCAGCTGCCTCACTGTTCCTGTCGCTGCACTTGCTCAATGGAAACCACCGGGCCGGTACAGGATT
CAACGACCGTCACTGGACGCCCACTCTGACCTTCTACTCGCGATACTCGGCCGCGCACTTGCGTCCGATT
ACCCGGCTGATCGCGAAACTGGCCCGGGACGCTCCTCAGGCCAAGCTGAAGGCCATCTACAACAAGTACC
AGGGCAGCAAGTTCCAGAAGATCGCGCTGCGAACGGAGCTGACCGGTGCGCTGATGGACTCGATTGTGGG
CCAGAGCCAGAGGAAATAGTGCGGTCCAAGGCGGACTGGAAGACCCTGACTTACCTAGTTTAGTTTAATT
TGTTTTCATTTTTAAATTTGTAGCGTATTTCATTTTCTGTTCGTTTCGTGTTCGTTAAAAAATGCGTATA
GTTACCGTAGTCGCATTGCCAACTATCTTTACCTGCATCACCCATCCCTAAGATATCGTAATCTGCTGGA
GTCCCTTGAGCAGTTTTCGGCTACTGCCAAGAGCTGGCTCCGGCATCTTTGCCCACGGAGCACAAGTTGC
TCGCGAGCCGGCCGCTGGGAGTGAGTTCCTCCGGTAAGACTAGGAACCGAACTAAACTGGAGCCCGTCAG
CTCCTTTCGCTGGGTCACCATCTCAGTGGGAGCGAGCGGCGGAGCGGTGGACACCGAGAGAGAGAGTGGG
CAACGAGTTCATTTGCTGGCCGAACACATCGGCGTTGTCTCTCCAAGAATTATATTTTATAATTGTACCC
GTGAAATCATTTCATCCCCTACCTACCTATCACTAATTGTATTTGTCGTTAGTTTTTAGTTTCGATGGGA
ATGAATAAATCCAAAAAATTGTGCAAAATTATTCCCATAAATCGCATAAAAAAGAGACGTAGACTATTTG
TAATTTATATCATGTATTTCGCACATTCATACAAAAACAACTTATGCTAGTTATATTGTTTACCACTAAG
CAACGATTAAAACACGTTTTAACTAACTGATGTTTCCCAAAAATGTCTCTGAACAATACATAGAAAATAA
AGTTTTGTATAATTTTATNAAAAAAAAAAAAAAAAAAAGGAATTCCTGCAGCCCGGGGGATCCACTAGTT
CTAGAGCGGCCGCATAGGCCACTAGTGGATCTGGATCCTCTAGAGTCGACCTCGAACGTTAACGTTAACG
TAACGTTAACTCGAGGAGCTTGATAACATTATACCTAAACCCATGGTCAAGAGTAAACATTTCTGCCTTT
GAAGTTGAGAACACAATTAAGCATCCCCTGGTTAAACCTGACATTCATACTTGTTAATAGCGCCATAAAC
ATAGCACCAATTTCGAAGAAATCAGTTAAAAGCAATTAGCAATTAGCAATTAGCAATAACTCTGCTGACT
TCAAAACGAGAAGAGTTGCAAGTATTTGTAAGGCACAGTTTATAGACCACCGACGGCTCATTAGGGCTCG
TCATGTAACTAAGCGCGGTGAAACCCAATTGAACATATAGTGGAATTATTATTATCAATGGGGAAGATTT
AACCCTCAGGTAGCAAAGTAATTTAATTGCAAATAGAGAGTCCTAAGACTAAATAATATATTTAAAAATC
TGGCCCTTTGACCTTGCTTGTCAGGTGCATTTGGGTTCAATCGTAAGTTGCTTCTATATAAACACTTTCC
CCATCCCCGCAATAATGAAGAATACCGCAGAATAAAGAGAGATTTGCAACAAAAAATAAAGGCATTGCGA
AAACTTTTTATGGGGGATCATTACACTCGGGCCTACGGTTACAATTCCCAGCCACTTAAGCGACAAGTTT
GGCCAACAATCCATCTAATAGCTAATAGCGCAATCACTGGTAATCGCAAGAGTATATAGGCAATAGAACC
CATGGATTTGACCAAAGGTAACCGAGACAATGGAGAAGCAAGAGGATTTCAAACTGAACACCCACAGTGC
TGTGTACTACCACTGGCGCGTTTGGGAGCTCACTGGCCTGATGCGTCCTCCGGGCGTTTCAAGCCTGCTT
TACGTGGTATACTCCATTACGGTCAACTTGGTGGTCACCGTGCTGTTTCCCTTGAGCTTGCTGGCCAGGC
TGCTGTTCACCACCAACATGGCCGGATTGTGCGAGAACCTGACCATAACTATTACCGATATTGTGGCCAA
TTTGAAGTTTGCGAATGTGTACATGGTGAGGAAGCAGCTCCATGAGATTCGCTCTCTCCTAAGGCTCATG
GACGCTAGAGCCCGGCTGGTGGGCGATCCCGAGGAGATTTCTGCCTTGAGGAAGGAAGTGAATATCGCAC
AGGGCACTTTCCGCACCTTTGCCAGTATTTTCGTATTTGGCACTACTTTGAGTTGCGTCCGCGTGGTCGT
TCGCCCGGATCGAGAGCTCCTGTATCCGGCCTGGTTCGGCGTTGACTGGATGCACTCCACCAGAAACTAT
GTGCTCATCAATATCTACCAGCTCTTCGGCTTGATAGTGCAGGCTATACAGAACTGCGCTAGTGACTCCT
ATCCGCCTGCGTTTCTCTGCCTGCTCACGGGTCATATGCGTGCTTTGGAGCTGAGGGTGCGGCGGATTGG
CTGCAGCCAAGCTTTGCGTACTCGCAAATTATTAAAAATAAAACTTTAAAAATAATTTCGTCTAATTAAT
ATTATGAGTTAATTCAAACCCCACGGACATGCTAAGGGTTAATCAACAATCATATCGCTGTCTCACTCAG
ACTCAATACGACACTCAGAATACTATTCCTTTCACTCGCACTTATTGCAAGCATACGTTAAGTGGATGTC
TCTTGCCGACGGGACCACCTTATGTTATTTCATCATGGTCTGGCCATTCTCATCGTGAGCTTCCGGGTGC
TCGCATATCTGGCTCTAAGACTTCGGGCCCGACGCAAGGAGTAGCCGACATATATCCGAAATAACTGCTT
GTTTTTTTTTTTTACCATTATTACCATCGTGTTTACTGTTTATTGCCCCCTCAAAAAGCTAATGTAATTA
TATTTGTGCCAATAAAAACAAGATATGACCTATAGAATACAAGTATTTCCCCTTCGAACATCCCCACAAG
TAGACTTTGGATTTGTCTTCTAACCAAAAGACTTACACACCTGCATACCTTACATCAAAAACTCGTTTAT
CGCTACATAAAACACCGGGATATATTTTTTATATACATACTTTTCAAATCGCGCGCCCTCTTCATAATTC
ACCTCCACCACACCACGTTTCGTAGTTGCTCTTTCGCTGTCTCCCACCCGCTCTCCGCAACACATTCACC
TTTTGTTCGACGACCTTGGAGCGACTGTCGTTAGTTCCGCGCGATTCGGTGCGGTATTTCACACCGCATA
TGGTGCACTCTCAGTACAATCTGCTCTGATGCCGCATAGTTAAGCCAGCCCCGACACCCGCCAACACCCG
CTGACGCGCCCTGACGGGCTTGTCTGCTCCCGGCATCCGCTTACAGACAAGCTGTGACCGTCTCCGGGAG
CTGCATGTGTCAGAGGTTTTCACCGTCATCACCGAAACGCGCGAGACGAAAGGGCCTCGTGATACGCCTA
TTTTTATAGGTTAATGTCATGATAATAATGGTTTCTTAGACGTCAGGTGGCACTTTTCGGGGAAATGTGC
GCGGAACCCCTATTTGTTTATTTTTCTAAATACATTCAAATATGTATCCGCTCATGAGACAATAACCCTG
ATAAATGCTTCAATAATATTGAAAAAGGAAGAGTATGAGTATTCAACATTTCCGTGTCGCCCTTATTCCC
TTTTTTGCGGCATTTTGCCTTCCTGTTTTTGCTCACCCAGAAACGCTGGTGAAAGTAAAAGATGCTGAAG
ATCAGTTGGGTGCACGAGTGGGTTACATCGAACTGGATCTCAACAGCGGTAAGATCCTTGAGAGTTTTCG
CCCCGAAGAACGTTTTCCAATGATGAGCACTTTTAAAGTTCTGCTATGTGGCGCGGTATTATCCCGTATT
GACGCCGGGCAAGAGCAACTCGGTCGCCGCATACACTATTCTCAGAATGACTTGGTTGAGTACTCACCAG
TCACAGAAAAGCATCTTACGGATGGCATGACAGTAAGAGAATTATGCAGTGCTGCCATAACCATGAGTGA
TAACACTGCGGCCAACTTACTTCTGACAACGATCGGAGGACCGAAGGAGCTAACCGCTTTTTTGCACAAC
ATGGGGGATCATGTAACTCGCCTTGATCGTTGGGAACCGGAGCTGAATGAAGCCATACCAAACGACGAGC
GTGACACCACGATGCCTGTAGCAATGGCAACAACGTTGCGCAAACTATTAACTGGCGAACTACTTACTCT
AGCTTCCCGGCAACAATTAATAGACTGGATGGAGGCGGATAAAGTTGCAGGACCACTTCTGCGCTCGGCC
CTTCCGGCTGGCTGGTTTATTGCTGATAAATCTGGAGCCGGTGAGCGTGGGTCTCGCGGTATCATTGCAG
CACTGGGGCCAGATGGTAAGCCCTCCCGTATCGTAGTTATCTACACGACGGGGAGTCAGGCAACTATGGA
TGAACGAAATAGACAGATCGCTGAGATAGGTGCCTCACTGATTAAGCATTGGTAACTGTCAGACCAAGTT
TACTCATATATACTTTAGATTGATTTAAAACTTCATTTTTAATTTAAAAGGATCTAGGTGAAGATCCTTT
TTGATAATCTCATGACCAAAATCCCTTAACGTGAGTTTTCGTTCCACTGAGCGTCAGACCCCGTAGAAAA
GATCAAAGGATCTTCTTGAGATCCTTTTTTTCTGCGCGTAATCTGCTGCTTGCAAACAAAAAAACCACCG
CTACCAGCGGTGGTTTGTTTGCCGGATCAAGAGCTACCAACTCTTTTTCCGAAGGTAACTGGCTTCAGCA
GAGCGCAGATACCAAATACTGTTCTTCTAGTGTAGCCGTAGTTAGGCCACCACTTCAAGAACTCTGTAGC
ACCGCCTACATACCTCGCTCTGCTAATCCTGTTACCAGTGGCTGCTGCCAGTGGCGATAAGTCGTGTCTT
ACCGGGTTGGACTCAAGACGATAGTTACCGGATAAGGCGCAGCGGTCGGGCTGAACGGGGGGTTCGTGCA
CACAGCCCAGCTTGGAGCGAACGACCTACACCGAACTGAGATACCTACAGCGTGAGCTATGAGAAAGCGC
CACGCTTCCCGAAGGGAGAAAGGCGGACAGGTATCCGGTAAGCGGCAGGGTCGGAACAGGAGAGCGCACG
AGGGAGCTTCCAGGGGGAAACGCCTGGTATCTTTATAGTCCTGTCGGGTTTCGCCACCTCTGACTTGAGC
GTCGATTTTTGTGATGCTCGTCAGGGGGGCGGAGCCTATGGAAAAACGCCTTCTTCTTGAACTCGGGCTC
GGTGCCAGTATACCTCAAATGGTTGTCGTACCTCTCATGGTTCCGTTACGCCAACGAGGGTCTGCTGATT
AACCAATGGGCGGACGTGGAGCCGGGCGAAATTAGCTGCACATCGTCGAACACCACGTGCCCCAGTTCGG
GCAAGGTCATCCTGGAGACGCTTAACTTCTCCGCCGCCGATCTGCCGCTGGACTACGTGGGTCTGGCCCA
TGATGAAATAACATAAGGTGGTCCCGTCGATAGCCGAAGCTTACCGAAGTATACACTTAAATTCAGTGCA
CGTTTGCTTGTTGAGAGGAAAGGTTGTGTGCGGACGAATTTTTTTTTGAAAACATTAACCCTTACGTGGA
ATAAAAAAAAATGAAATATTGCAAATTTTGCTGCAAAGCTGTGACTGGAGTAAAATTAATTCACGTGCCG
AAGTGTGCTATTAAGAGAAAATTGTGGGAGCAGAGCCTTGGGTGCAGCCTTGGTGAAAACTCCCAAATTT
GTGATACCCACTTTAATGATTCGCAGTGGAAGGCTGCACCTGCAAAAGGTCAGACATTTAAAAGGAGGCG
ACTCAACGCAGATGCCGTACCTAGTAAAGTGATAGAGCCTGAACCAGAAAAGATAAAAGAAGGCTATACC
AGTGGGAGTACACAAACAGAGTAAGTTTGAATAGTAAAAAAAATCATTTATGTAAACAATAACGTGACTG
TGCGTTAGGTCCTGTTCATTGTTTAATGAAAATAAGAGCTTGAGGGAAAAAATTCGTACTTTGGAGTACG
AAATGCGTCGTTTAGAGCAGCAGCCGAATTAATTCTAGTTCCAGTGAAATCCAAGCATTTTCTAAATTAA
ATGTATTCTTATTATTATAGTTGTTATTTTTGATATATATAAACAACACTATTATGCCCACCATTTTTTT
GAGATGCATCTACACAAGGAACAAACACTGGATGTCACTTTCAGTTCAAATTGTAACGCTAATCACTCCG
AACAGGTCACAAAAAATTACCTTAAAAAGTCATAATATTAAATTAGAATAAATATAGCTGTGAGGGAAAT
ATATACAAATATATTGGAGCAAATAAATTGTACATACAAATATTTATTACTAATTTCTATTGAGACGAAA
TGAACCACTCGGAACCATTTGAGCGAACCGAATCGCGCGGAACTAACGACAGTCGCTCCAAGGTCGTCGA
ACAAAAGGTGAATGTGTTGCGGAGAGCGGGTGGGAGACAGCGAAAGAGCAACTACGAAACGTGGTGTGGT
GGAGGTGAATTATGAAGAGGGCGCGCGATTTGAAAAGTATGTATATAAAAAATATATCCCGGTGTTTTAT
GTAGCGATAAACGAGTTTTTGATGTAAGGTATGCAGGTGTGTAAGTCTTTTGGTTAGAAGACAAATCCAA
AGTCTACTTGTGGGGATGTTCGAAGGGGAAATACTTGTATTCTATAGGTCATATCTTGTTTTTATTGGCA
CAAATATAATTACATTAGCTTTTTGAGGGGGCAATAAACAGTAAACACGATGGTAATAATGGTAAAAAAA
AAAAACAAGCAGTTATTTCGGATATATGTCGGCTACTCCTTGCGTCGGGCCCGAAGTCTTAGAGCCAGAT
ATGCGAGCACCCGGAAGCTCACGATGAGAATGGCCAGACCCACGTAGTCCAGCGGCAGATCGGCGGCGGA
GAAGTTAAGCGTCTCCAGGATGACCTTGCCCGAACTGGGGCACGTGGTGTTCGACGATGTGCAGCTAATT
TCGCCCGGCTCCACGTCCGCCCATTGGTTAATCAGCAGACCCTCGTTGGCGTAACGGAACCATGAGAGGT
ACGACAACCATTTGAGGTATACTGGCACCGAGCCCGAGTTCAAGAAGAAGCCGCCAAAGAGCAGGAATGG
TATGATAACCGGCGGACCCACAGACAGCGCCATCGAGGTCGAGGAGCTGGCGCAGGATATTAGATATCCG
AAGGACGTTGACACATTGGCCACCAGAGTGACCAGCGCCAGGCAGTTGAAGAAGTGCAGCACTCCGGCCC
GCAGTCCGATCATCGGATAGGCAATCGCCGTGAAGACCAGTGGCACTGTGAGAAAAAGCGGCAATTCGGC
AATCGTTTTGCCCAGAAAGTATGTGTCACAGCGATAAAGTCGACTTCGGGCCTCCCTCATAAAAACTGGC
AGCTCTGAGGTGAACACCTAAATCGAATCGATTCATTAGAAAGTTAGTAAATTATTGAAATGCAAATGTA
TTCTAAACATGACTTACATTTATCGTGGCAAAGACGTTTTGAAAGGTCATGTTGGTCAGGAAGAGGAAGA
TGGCTCCGTTGATATTCATCACACCCACTTGCGTGAGTTGTTGGCCCAAAAAGATGAGGCCAATCAAGAT
GGCAACCATCTGCAAATTAAAATGTTACTCGCATCTCATTAATATTCGCGAGTTAAATGAAATTTATTTA
TCTTCTGCAAAACTATAAACTATACATCTCATTGAAAAAAACTAAGAAGGGTGTGGAATCAGGCAATTCT
ATCTAAAATCTAGCGAATTTGTTTCCAAGAATTGTAAGCGTTATATCATTTGTTTCCACTGGAACCACTC
ACCGTTGTCTGAATAAGTCGCACTTTTACGAGGAGTGGTTCCTTGAGCACCGACAGCCAGGATCGCCACA
GGACCGCCCGGAACTGCATGAACCAGGTGGCCTTGTAGGTGTACCCATTCTCCGGCTGCTCCAGTGGCTT
CTCCAGATTTTTGGTGGCCAACAACTGCTCCATATCCCGGGCTACTTTGCTAATGGCAAAATTGTCGCAT
ATCTTGGCGATCCGATCACGGGACTCGATCTCCCGTCCGGGCACAACGGCCAACACCTGTACGTAAAAGT
CCGCCGGATTGTAGTTGGTAGGACACTGGGCACCCACGCTGGATAGGAGTTGAGATGTTATGTAATACTA
GATACCCTTAATAAACACATCGAACTCACTAGGAAAAGAAGTCGACGGCTTCGCTGGGAGTGCCCAAGAA
AGCTACCCTGCCCTCGGCCATCAGAAGGATCTTGTCAAAGAGCTCAAACAGCTCGGAAGACGGCTGATGA
ATGGTCAGGATGACGGTCTTGCCCTTCTGCGACAGCTTCTTCAGCACCTGGACGACGCTGTGGGCGGTAA
AGGAGTCCAGTCCGGAGGTGGGCTCATCGCAGATCAGAAGCGGCGGATCGGTTAGAGCCTCGGAGGCGAA
TGCCAGACGCTTCCTTTCTCCGCCGGACAGACCTTTCACCCTGCCGGGCACACCGATGATCGTGTGCTGA
CATTTGCTGAGCGAAAGCTCCTGGATCACCTGATCCACGCGGGCCACTCGCTGCCGATAGGTCAGATGTC
GTGGCATCCGCACCATGGCTTGGAAAATCAGGTGTTCCCTGGCCGTTAGGGAGCCGATAAAGAGGTCATC
CTGCTGGACATAGGCGCACCTGGCCTGCATCTCCTTGGCGTCCACAGGTTGGCCATTGAGCAGTCGCATC
CCGGATGGCGATACTTGGATGCCCTGCGGCGATCGAAAGGCAAGGGCATTCAGCAGGGTCGTCTTTCCGG
CACCGGAACTGCCCATCACGGCCAAAAGTTCGCCCGGATAGGCCACGCCGCAAACTGAGTTTCAAATTGG
TAATTGGACCCTTTATTAAGATTTCACACAGATCAGCCGACTGCGAATAGAAACTCACCGTTCTTGAGCA
AATGTTTCCTGGGCGCCGGTATGTGTCGCTCGTTGCAGAATAGTCCGCGTGTCCGGTTGACCAGCTGCCG
CCATCCGGAGCCCGGCTGATTGACCGCCCCAAAGATGTCCATATTGTGCCAGGCATAGGTGAGGTTCTCG
GCTAGTTGGCCGCTCCCTGAACCGGAGTCCTCCGGCGGACTGGGTGGCCGGAGCGTGCCGTAGTTTTTGG
CCTGCCCGAAGCCCTGGTTAATGCAGCTCTGCGAAGCCGCTCCGCTGTCACCCTGCAATGATAGGGGATC
TCAAATATCAACTACAAGCGTTATGCTCATCTAACCCCGAACAAAAAGTACCCCGAAGTATCCTACGAAG
TAGGTTTATACTTTTATTTATTTTTTGTGCATCTAGGATCAGCTTAAAATATCTGGTTGTTATATTTTTT
GTAAAAAAGAATATAGTCGAAAATGAATGCCTTTAGATGTCTTGATCATGATATGATCTCAAAAATTGTC
TTATATAGCGAGAACAGCTACCAGAATAATCTGTTTCGTGTCACTATTTGTTTGTGCAATTGCGGTTTGG
GATTTTTGTGGGTCGCAGTTCTCACGCCGCAGACAATTTGATGTTGCAATCGCAGTTCCTATAGATCAAG
TGAACTTAAGATGTATGCACATGTACTACTCACATTGTTCAGATGCTCGGCAGATGGGTGTTTGCTGCCT
CCGCGAATTAATAGCTCCTGATCCTCTTGGCCCATTGCCGGGATTTTTCACACTTTCCCCTGCTTACCCA
CCCAAAACCAATCACCACCCCAATCACTCAAAAAACAAACAAAAATAAGAAGCGAGAGGAGTTTTGGCAC
AGCACTTTGTGTTTAATTGATGGCGTAAACCGCTTGGAGCTTCGTCACGAAACCGCTGACAAAATGCAAC
TGAAGGCGGACATTGACGCTACGTAACGCTACAAACGGTGGCGAAAGAGATAGCGGACGCAGCGGCGAAA
GAGACGGCGATATTTCTGTGGACAGAGAAGGAGGCAAACAGCGCTGACTTTGAGTGGAATGTCATTTTGA
GTGAGAGGTAATCGAAAGAACCTGGTACATCAAATACCCTTGGATCGAAGTAAATTTAAAACTGATCAGA
TAAGTTCAATGATATCCAGTGCAGTAAAAAAAAAAAATGTTTTTTTTATCTACTTTCCGCAAAAATGGGT
TTTATTAACTTACATACATACTAG
Features (pLannotate 1.2.2; 18 found; start..end, strand, type, name):
    405..502     +  misc_feature   P element 5' end (fragment): No description available
    505..637     +  misc_feature   P element 5' end (fragment): No description available
    637..679     -  misc_feature   MCS (fragment): pBluescript multiple cloning site
    680..722     +  5'UTR          Xenopus globin 5'-UTR: translational enhancer from the 5'-UTR of the major beta-globin gene of Xenopus laevis
    735..2186    +  CDS            CycB (fragment): CCNB_DROME - Experimental evidence at protein level: Swiss-Prot protein existence level 1. Essential for the control of the cell cycle at the G2/M (mitosis) transition. From Drosophila melanogaster (Fruit fly).
   2980..3023    -  misc_feature   MCS (fragment): pBluescript multiple cloning site
   3043..3062    +  misc_feature   MCS (fragment): pUC18/19 multiple cloning site
   3810..4508    +  CDS            Or2a (fragment): OR2A_DROME - Also known as AN4, DOR2F.1, dor62, OR2F.1. Experimental evidence at transcript level: Swiss-Prot protein existence level 2. Odorant receptor which mediates acceptance or avoidance behavior, depending on its substrates. The odorant receptor repertoire encodes a large collection of odor stimuli that vary widely in identity, intensity, and duration. May form a complex with Orco to form odorant-sensing units, providing sensitive and prolonged odorant signaling and calcium permeability. From Drosophila melanogaster (Fruit fly).
   4495..4727    +  misc_feature   P element 3' end: P element 3' end
   4727..5230    +  gene           mini-white (fragment): white; This modified version of the white gene lacks part of the first intron.
   5229..5298    -  misc_feature   bom (fragment): basis of mobility region from pBR322
   5400..5435    -  CDS            rop (fragment): Rop protein, which maintains plasmids at low copy number; rop
   5530..5634    +  promoter       AmpR promoter: bla
   5635..6495    +  CDS            AmpR: β-lactamase; bla; confers resistance to ampicillin, carbenicillin, and related antibiotics
   6666..7254    +  rep_origin     ori: high-copy-number ColE1/pMB1/pBR322/pUC origin of replication
   7260..7488    +  CDS            mini-white (fragment): Drosophila white gene eye color pigment; white; This is a modified version of the white gene lacking part of the first intron.
   7489..8074    +  misc_feature   P element 5' end: No description available
   8085..12204   -  gene           mini-white: white; This modified version of the white gene lacks part of the first intron.
