[The description below was written by a language model from this plasmid's Addgene catalogue record and pLannotate feature annotations shown in this document.]
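Description:
UASp-deltaN cycB is a P element transformation vector built on the pUASp backbone, designed to insert a nondegradable form of Drosophila melanogaster Cyclin B into the fly genome by transposon-mediated germline transformation. In bacteria it is maintained as a high-copy plasmid through a ColE1/pUC-type origin and selected with ampicillin via the β-lactamase gene and its native promoter. The annotated sequence record spans about 12.2 kb and shows P element 5' and 3' end sequences together with a full mini-white gene, the eye-colour marker normally used to identify transformant flies. Several additional short P element and mini-white fragments are also called. Some of these probably reflect the P element-derived promoter region typical of pUASp. The automated annotation does not explicitly label the UAS repeats or the promoter, so these are inferred from the backbone name only.

The insert, cloned between KpnI and NotI sites, is a cycB coding sequence lacking the first 46 amino acids, a deletion that removes the destruction box (D-box) required for ubiquitin-dependent degradation of the cyclin at mitotic exit. The truncated protein is therefore stabilised. The coding fragment is preceded by a Xenopus β-globin 5' UTR, a translational enhancer, flanked by remnants of pBluescript polylinker that suggest subcloning from an earlier vector. An annotated fragment resembling Or2a lies downstream of the insert. Its role is not explained by the record, and it may simply reflect genomic sequence carried in the backbone's 3' region. Because pUASp is a GAL4-responsive vector suited to germline as well as somatic expression, the construct allows GAL4-driven production of stable Cyclin B in transgenic flies. The associated work concerned cell cycle control and Cyclin B as a target of the PAN GU kinase.
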