Addgene plasmid #112967: UASp-deltaN cycB
Purpose: P element vector for transposon insertion of nondegradable Cyclin B into Drosophila genome
Depositing lab: Terry Orr-Weaver. Depositing organization: Whitehead Institute for Biomedical Research. Publication: A genetic screen for suppressors and enhancers of the Drosophila PAN GU cell cycle kinase identifies cyclin B as a target. Lee LA, Elfring LK, Bosco G, Orr-Weaver TL. Genetics. 2001 Aug;158(4):1545-56. PubMed 11514446.
Backbone
  Vector backbone: pUASp
  Vector type: P insertion vector
Growth in bacteria
  Bacterial resistance: Ampicillin, 100 μg/mL
  Growth temperature: 37°C
  Growth strain: DH5alpha
  Copy number: High Copy
Gene/Insert
  Gene/Insert name: cycB (alt name: nondegradable Cyclin B)
  Species: D. melanogaster (fly)
  Mutation: N-term deletion of first 46 amino acids, includes Dbox
  Entrez Gene: CycB (a.k.a. Dmel_CG3510, 2g, 3510, CG3510, CYC-B, CYCB, CYCLIN B, Cyc B, Cycb, Cyclin B1, DmcycB, Dmel\CG3510, chr2R:18312808..18312907, cyc B, cyc-B, cycB, cycb, cyclin B, cyclinB, cyclinB1, mAbF2F4)
  Cloning method: Restriction Enzyme; 5′ cloning site KpnI (unknown if destroyed); 3′ cloning site NotI (unknown if destroyed)
Terms and licenses: Academic/Nonprofit Terms; Industry Terms: Not Available to Industry
How to cite: UASp-deltaN cycB was a gift from Terry Orr-Weaver (Addgene plasmid # 112967 ; http://n2t.net/addgene:112967 ; RRID:Addgene_112967)
